Addgene plasmid #188948: pBBR1_DVK_FG
Purpose: (Empty Backbone) Level 1 destination vector containing pBBR1 origin of replication and CIDAR FG scars
Depositing lab: Eric Young. Depositing organization: Worcester Polytechnic Institute. Publication: Systematic Part Transfer by Extending a Modular Toolkit to Diverse Bacteria. Keating KW, Young EM. ACS Synth Biol. 2023 Jun 9. doi: 10.1021/acssynbio.3c00104. PubMed 37294017.
Backbone
  Vector backbone: pBBR1
  Modifications to backbone: CIDAR MoClo cloning site, kanamycin resistance
  Vector type: Bacterial Expression, Synthetic Biology
Growth in bacteria
  Bacterial resistance: Kanamycin, 50 μg/mL
  Growth temperature: 37°C
  Growth strain: DH5alpha
  Growth instructions: Contains lacZ-alpha cassette for blue/white screening
  Copy number: Low Copy
Gene/Insert
  Cloning method: Restriction Enzyme
Terms and licenses: Academic/Nonprofit Terms; Industry Terms: Not Available to Industry
How to cite: pBBR1_DVK_FG was a gift from Eric Young (Addgene plasmid # 188948 ; http://n2t.net/addgene:188948 ; RRID:Addgene_188948)
