[The description below was written by a language model from this plasmid's Addgene catalogue record and pLannotate feature annotations shown in this document.]
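Description:
pBBR1_DVK_FG is an empty Level 1 destination vector for CIDAR MoClo assembly, built on the broad-host-range pBBR1 replicon and classed as a bacterial expression and synthetic biology plasmid. The sequenced record is about 3.2 kb. Replication depends on the pBBR1 oriV together with the adjacent pBBR1 Rep coding sequence, a pair originally from a Bordetella bronchiseptica plasmid that functions in many Gram-negative bacteria. The plasmid is listed as low copy and is propagated in E. coli under kanamycin selection, provided by an aph(3')-Ia aminoglycoside phosphotransferase gene (KanR). An incP-type oriT is annotated between the Rep gene and the resistance marker, which in principle allows conjugative transfer when transfer functions are supplied in trans. A short bom fragment from pBR322 is also detected.

The cloning site is a lacZα dropout cassette, comprising a CAP binding site, lac promoter, lac operator, a pUC-type multiple cloning site and a lacZα fragment, with a small residual piece of lacI alongside. It serves as a blue/white screening marker: successful assembly replaces the cassette, so correct clones appear white. According to the record, the cassette is bounded by the CIDAR "F" and "G" scars, the fusion overhangs that fix where an assembled transcription unit will sit in later higher-order assemblies. The type IIS recognition sites themselves are not annotated in the feature table. There is no insert. The vector is meant to receive standard MoClo parts, and it belongs to a toolkit extension aimed at moving modular genetic parts systematically into diverse bacteria beyond E. coli.
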