Features (pLannotate 1.2.2; 11 found; start..end, strand, type, name):
     12..70      +  misc_feature   bom (fragment): basis of mobility region from pBR322
     76..233     -  CDS            lacZα (fragment): LacZα fragment of β-galactosidase; lacZ fragment
    230..286     +  misc_feature   MCS: pUC18/19 multiple cloning site
    323..339     -  protein_bind   lac operator: The lac repressor binds to the lac operator to inhibit transcription in E. coli. This inhibition can be relieved by adding lactose or isopropyl-β-D-thiogalactopyranoside (IPTG). lac repressor encoded by lacI
    347..377     -  promoter       lac promoter: promoter for the E. coli lac operon
    392..413     -  protein_bind   CAP binding site: CAP binding activates transcription in the presence of cAMP. E. coli catabolite activator protein
    426..494     -  CDS            lacI (fragment): lac repressor; lacI; The lac repressor binds to the lac operator to inhibit transcription in E. coli. This inhibition can be relieved by adding lactose or isopropyl-β-D-thiogalactopyranoside (IPTG).
    642..1413    +  rep_origin     pBBR1 oriV: replication origin of the broad-host-range plasmid pBBR1 from Bordetella bronchiseptica; requires the pBBR1 Rep protein for replication
   1414..2076    +  CDS            pBBR1 Rep: replication protein for the broad-host-range plasmid pBBR1 from Bordetella bronchiseptica
   2087..2195    -  oriT           oriT: incP origin of transfer
   2296..3111    +  CDS            KanR: aminoglycoside phosphotransferase; aph(3')-Ia; confers resistance to kanamycin in bacteria or G418 (Geneticin®) in eukaryotes
>Addgene plasmid #188948 | pBBR1_DVK_FG | addgene full sequence | sequence record 388756 | Addgene NGS Result
CGCTAGAGACCTGCACCATATGCGGTGTGAAATACCGCACAGATGCGTAAGGAGAAAATACCGCATCAGG
CGCCATTCGCCATTCAGGCTGCGCAACTGTTGGGAAGGGCGATCGGTGCGGGCCTCTTCGCTATTACGCC
AGCTGGCGAAAGGGGGATGTGCTGCAAGGCGATTAAGTTGGGTAACGCCAGGGTTTTCCCAGTCACGACG
TTGTAAAACGACGGCCAGTGAATTCGAGCTCGGTACCCGGGGATCCTCTAGAGTCGACCTGCAGGCATGC
AAGCTTGGCGTAATCATGGTCATAGCTGTTTCCTGTGTGAAATTGTTATCCGCTCACAATTCCACACAAC
ATACGAGCCGGAAGCATAAAGTGTAAAGCCTGGGGTGCCTAATGAGTGAGCTAACTCACATTAATTGCGT
TGCGCTCACTGCCCGCTTTCCAGTCGGGAAACCTGTCGTGCCAGCTGCATTAATGAATCGGCCAACGCGC
GGGGGTCTCTTGCCATGTCTTCAGCAGTAGGACAAATCCGCCGCCCTAGACAGCTGGGCGCGCCCCCCCT
ACGGGCTTGCTCTCCGGGCTTCGCCCTGCGCGGTCGCTGCGCTCCCTTGCCAGCCCGTGGATATGTGGAC
GATGGCCGCGAGCGGCCACCGGCTGGCTCGCTTCGCTCGGCCCGTGGACAACCCTGCTGGACAAGCTGAT
GGACAGGCTGCGCCTGCCCACGAGCTTGACCACAGGGATTGCCCACCGGCTACCCAGCCTTCGACCACAT
ACCCACCGGCTCCAACTGCGCGGCCTGCGGCCTTGCCCCATCAATTTTTTTAATTTTCTCTGGGGAAAAG
CCTCCGGCCTGCGGCCTGCGCGCTTCGCTTGCCGGTTGGACACCAAGTGGAAGGCGGGTCAAGGCTCGCG
CAGCGACCGCGCAGCGGCTTGGCCTTGACGCGCCTGGAACGACCCAAGCCTATGCGAGTGGGGGCAGTCG
AAGGGCGAAGCCCGCCCGCCTGCCCCCCGAGCCTCACGGCGGCGAGTGCGGGGGTTCCAAGGGGGCAGCG
CCACCTTGGGCAAGGCCGAAGGCCGCGCAGTCGATCAACAAGCCCCGGAGGGGCCACTTTTTGCCGGAGG
GGGAGCCGCGCCGAAGGCGTGGGGGAACCCCGCAGGGGTGCCCTTCTTTGGGCACCAAAGAACTAGATAT
AGGGCGAAATGCGAAAGACTTAAAAATCAACAACTTAAAAAAGGGGGGTACGCAACAGCTCATTGCGGCA
CCCCCCGCAATAGCTCATTGCGTAGGTTAAAGAAAATCTGTAATTGACTGCCACTTTTACGCAACGCATA
ATTGTTGTCGCGCTGCCGAAAAGTTGCAGCTGATTGCGCATGGTGCCGCAACCGTGCGGCACCCCTACCG
CATGGAGATAAGCATGGCCACGCAGTCCAGAGAAATCGGCATTCAAGCCAAGAACAAGCCCGGTCACTGG
GTGCAAACGGAACGCAAAGCGCATGAGGCGTGGGCCGGGCTTATTGCGAGGAAACCCACGGCGGCAATGC
TGCTGCATCACCTCGTGGCGCAGATGGGCCACCAGAACGCCGTGGTGGTCAGCCAGAAAACACTTTCCAA
GCTCATCGGACGTTCTTTGCGGACGGTCCAATACGCAGTCAAGGACTTGGTGGCCGAGCGCTGGATCTCC
GTCGTGAAGCTCAACGGCCCCGGCACCGTGTCGGCCTACGTGGTCAATGACCGCGTGGCGTGGGGCCAGC
CCCGCGACCAGTTGCGCCTGTCGGTGTTCAGTGCCGCCGTGGTGGTTGATCACGACGACCAGGACGAATC
GCTGTTGGGGCATGGCGACCTGCGCCGCATCCCGACCCTGTATCCGGGCGAGCAGCAACTACCGACCGGC
CCCGGCGAGGAGCCGCCCAGCCAGCCCGGCATTCCGGGCATGGAACCAGACCTGCCAGCCTTGACCGAAA
CGGAGGAATGGGAACGGCGCGGGCAGCAGCGCCTGCCGATGCCCGATGAGCCGTGTTTTCTGGACGATGG
CGAGCCGTTGGAGCCGCCGACACGGGTAACGCTGCCGCGCCGGTAGGGCCGGCCTACGGCCAGCCTCGCA
GAGCAGGATTCCCGTTGAGCACCGCCAGGTGCGAATAAGGGACAGTGAAGAAGGAACACCCGCTCGCGGG
TGGGCCTACTTCACCTATCCTGCCCTTGTGTCTCAAAATCTCTGATGTACATTGCACAAGATAAAAATAT
ATCATCATGAACAATAAAACTGTCTGCTTACATAAACAGTAATACAAGGGGTGTTATGAGCCATATTCAA
CGGGAAACGTCTTGCTCCAGGCCGCGATTAAATTCCAACATGGATGCTGATTTATATGGGTATAAATGGG
CTCGCGATAATGTCGGGCAATCAGGTGCGACAATCTATCGATTGTATGGGAAGCCCGATGCGCCAGAGTT
GTTTCTGAAACATGGCAAAGGTAGCGTTGCCAATGATGTTACAGATGAGATGGTCAGACTAAACTGGCTG
ACGGAATTTATGCCTCTTCCGACCATCAAGCATTTTATCCGTACTCCTGATGATGCATGGTTACTCACCA
CTGCGATCCCCGGGAAAACAGCATTCCAGGTATTAGAAGAATATCCTGATTCAGGTGAAAATATTGTTGA
TGCGCTGGCAGTGTTCCTGCGCCGGTTGCATTCGATTCCTGTTTGTAATTGTCCTTTTAACAGCGATCGC
GTATTTCGTCTCGCTCAGGCGCAATCACGAATGAATAACGGTTTGGTTGATGCGAGTGATTTTGATGACG
AGCGTAATGGCTGGCCTGTTGAACAAGTCTGGAAAGAAATGCATAAGCTTTTGCCATTCTCACCGGATTC
AGTCGTCACTCATGGTGATTTCTCACTTGATAACCTTATTTTTGACGAGGGGAAATTAATAGGTTGTATT
GATGTTGGACGAGTCGGAATCGCAGACCGATACCAGGATCTTGCCATCCTATGGAACTGCCTCGGTGAGT
TTTCTCCTTCATTACAGAAACGGCTTTTTCAAAAATATGGTATTGATAATCCTGATATGAATAAATTGCA
GTTTCATTTGATGCTCGATGAGTTTTTCTAAGGTAACTGTCAGACCAAGTTTACTCATATATACTTTAGA
TTGATTTTTCGTTCCACTGAGCGTCAGACCCCAGAACTCTGTCAGACCGAGTGGAAGACAT
